Addgene plasmid #113047: hSDH5_G78R
Purpose: Expression of mutant hSDH5
Depositing lab: Edward A. Berry. Depositing organization: SUNY Upstate Medical University. Publication: In-vitro, SDH5-dependent flavinylation of immobilized human respiratory complex II flavoprotein. Zafreen L, Walker-Kopp N, Huang LS, Berry E. Arch Biochem Biophys. 2016 Aug 15;604:47-56. doi: 10.1016/j.abb.2016.06.006. Epub 2016 Jun 11. PubMed 27296776.
Backbone
  Vector backbone: pET41
  Vector type: Bacterial Expression
Growth in bacteria
  Bacterial resistance: Kanamycin, 50 μg/mL
  Growth temperature: 37°C
  Growth strain: BL-21
  Growth instructions: For protein expression (induced with IPTG) grow at 30C but for growing cells without IPTG grow at 37C.
  Copy number: High Copy
Gene/Insert
  Gene/Insert name: hSDH5_G78R
  Species: H. sapiens (human)
  Insert size (bp): 393
  Mutation: G78R, Insert begins at amino acid 39
  GenBank ID: JF432739.1
  Entrez Gene: SDHAF2 (a.k.a. C11orf79, PGL2, SDH5)
  Cloning method: Restriction Enzyme; 5′ cloning site unknown (unknown if destroyed); 3′ cloning site unknown (unknown if destroyed)
  Sequencing primers: 5′ unknown
Terms and licenses: Academic/Nonprofit Terms; Industry Terms: Not Available to Industry
How to cite: hSDH5_G78R was a gift from Edward A. Berry (Addgene plasmid # 113047 ; http://n2t.net/addgene:113047 ; RRID:Addgene_113047)
