[The description below was written by a language model from this plasmid's Addgene catalogue record and pLannotate feature annotations shown in this document.]
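Description:
hSDH5_G78R is a bacterial expression plasmid built on the pET41 backbone for producing a mutant form of human SDH5 (SDHAF2, also known as PGL2 or C11orf79), the assembly factor involved in flavinylation of the succinate dehydrogenase (respiratory complex II) flavoprotein. The 393 bp human insert begins at amino acid 39 of the protein and carries the G78R substitution. The automated annotation labels this coding region as a fragment of the mouse Sdhaf2 homologue, which reflects a best database match rather than the recorded species. The cloning sites used are not stated.

Expression follows the standard pET arrangement. A T7 promoter, immediately followed by a lac operator and the T7 gene 10 ribosome binding site, drives the insert, and a T7 terminator closes the unit. The plasmid-borne lacI gene, under its own promoter, supplies the repressor, so transcription is held off until IPTG is added in a host supplying T7 RNA polymerase, such as the BL21-type strain listed. No GST tag, which is characteristic of pET41, is annotated in either sequence. The depositor's sequence (5,404 nt) shows a fragment of a polyhistidine tag just downstream of the coding region, but this feature is not annotated in the repository's sequencing result (5,376 nt), so the tag status of the product should be checked against the sequence. The short SET1 match, like the TcR and AmpR promoter fragments, appears to be a backbone remnant.

The plasmid is maintained through a ColE1/pMB1-type origin accompanied by bom and rop, although the catalogue lists it as high copy. It is selected with kanamycin via the aph(3')-Ia gene, and an f1 origin is also present. The associated work concerns in vitro SDH5-dependent flavinylation of the human complex II flavoprotein, which suggests use of the purified mutant in such assays.
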