Features (pLannotate 1.2.2; 19 found; start..end, strand, type, name):
     12..467     +  rep_origin     f1 ori (sequence partly withheld): f1 bacteriophage origin of replication; arrow indicates direction of (+) strand synthesis
    494..551     +  promoter       AmpR promoter (fragment): bla
    560..1375    -  CDS            KanR: aminoglycoside phosphotransferase; aph(3')-Ia; confers resistance to kanamycin in bacteria or G418 (Geneticin®) in eukaryotes
   1497..2085    +  rep_origin     ori: high-copy-number ColE1/pMB1/pBR322/pUC origin of replication
   2271..2413    -  misc_feature   bom: basis of mobility region from pBR322
   2515..2706    -  CDS            rop: Rop protein, which maintains plasmids at low copy number; rop
   2723..3103    +  CDS            YPB1_ECOLX: Protein predicted: Swiss-Prot protein existence level 4. From Escherichia coli.
   3165..3229    -  CDS            TcR (fragment): tetracycline efflux protein; tet; confers resistance to tetracycline
   3244..3265    -  protein_bind   CAP binding site: CAP binding activates transcription in the presence of cAMP. E. coli catabolite activator protein
   3278..4360    -  CDS            lacI: lac repressor; lacI; The lac repressor binds to the lac operator to inhibit transcription in E. coli. This inhibition can be relieved by adding lactose or isopropyl-β-D-thiogalactopyranoside (IPTG).
   4361..4438    -  promoter       lacI promoter: lacI
   4446..4725    -  CDS            TcR (fragment): tetracycline efflux protein; tet; confers resistance to tetracycline
   4751..4769    +  promoter       T7 promoter: promoter for bacteriophage T7 RNA polymerase
   4770..4794    +  protein_bind   lac operator: The lac repressor binds to the lac operator to inhibit transcription in E. coli. This inhibition can be relieved by adding lactose or isopropyl-β-D-thiogalactopyranoside (IPTG). lac repressor encoded by lacI
   4794..5222    +  CDS            Sdhaf2 (fragment): SDHF2_MOUSE - Also known as Pgl2 From Mus musculus (Mouse).
   4809..4831    +  RBS            RBS: efficient ribosome binding site from bacteriophage T7 gene 10 (Olins and Rangwala, 1989)
   5232..5255    +  CDS            9xHis (fragment): 9xHis affinity tag
   5281..5324    +  CDS            SET1 (fragment): solubility-enhancement tag derived from T7 phage gene 10B
   5332..5379    +  terminator     T7 terminator: transcription terminator for bacteriophage T7 RNA polymerase
>Addgene plasmid #113047 | hSDH5_G78R | depositor full sequence | sequence record 213211 | hSDH5_G78R sequence 5404 bps
TGGCGAATGGG
[124 nt withheld, positions 12-135]
C
[91 nt withheld, positions 137-227]
A
[49 nt withheld, positions 229-277]
CCTTTGACGTTGGAGTCCACGTTCTTT
[37 nt withheld, positions 305-341]
ACCCTATCTCGGTCTATTCTTTTGATTTATAAGGGATTTTGCCGATTTCGGCCTATTGGTTAAAAAATGA
GCTGATTTAACAAAAATTTAACGCGAATTTTAACAAAATATTAACGTTTACAATTTCAGGTGGCACTTTT
CGGGGAAATGTGCGCGGAACCCCTATTTGTTTATTTTTCTAAATACATTCAAATATGTATCCGCTCATGA
ATTAATTCTTAGAAAAACTCATCGAGCATCAAATGAAACTGCAATTTATTCATATCAGGATTATCAATAC
CATATTTTTGAAAAAGCCGTTTCTGTAATGAAGGAGAAAACTCACCGAGGCAGTTCCATAGGATGGCAAG
ATCCTGGTATCGGTCTGCGATTCCGACTCGTCCAACATCAATACAACCTATTAATTTCCCCTCGTCAAAA
ATAAGGTTATCAAGTGAGAAATCACCATGAGTGACGACTGAATCCGGTGAGAATGGCAAAAGTTTATGCA
TTTCTTTCCAGACTTGTTCAACAGGCCAGCCATTACGCTCGTCATCAAAATCACTCGCATCAACCAAACC
GTTATTCATTCGTGATTGCGCCTGAGCGAGACGAAATACGCGATCGCTGTTAAAAGGACAATTACAAACA
GGAATCGAATGCAACCGGCGCAGGAACACTGCCAGCGCATCAACAATATTTTCACCTGAATCAGGATATT
CTTCTAATACCTGGAATGCTGTTTTCCCGGGGATCGCAGTGGTGAGTAACCATGCATCATCAGGAGTACG
GATAAAATGCTTGATGGTCGGAAGAGGCATAAATTCCGTCAGCCAGTTTAGTCTGACCATCTCATCTGTA
ACATCATTGGCAACGCTACCTTTGCCATGTTTCAGAAACAACTCTGGCGCATCGGGCTTCCCATACAATC
GATAGATTGTCGCACCTGATTGCCCGACATTATCGCGAGCCCATTTATACCCATATAAATCAGCATCCAT
GTTGGAATTTAATCGCGGCCTAGAGCAAGACGTTTCCCGTTGAATATGGCTCATAACACCCCTTGTATTA
CTGTTTATGTAAGCAGACAGTTTTATTGTTCATGACCAAAATCCCTTAACGTGAGTTTTCGTTCCACTGA
GCGTCAGACCCCGTAGAAAAGATCAAAGGATCTTCTTGAGATCCTTTTTTTCTGCGCGTAATCTGCTGCT
TGCAAACAAAAAAACCACCGCTACCAGCGGTGGTTTGTTTGCCGGATCAAGAGCTACCAACTCTTTTTCC
GAAGGTAACTGGCTTCAGCAGAGCGCAGATACCAAATACTGTCCTTCTAGTGTAGCCGTAGTTAGGCCAC
CACTTCAAGAACTCTGTAGCACCGCCTACATACCTCGCTCTGCTAATCCTGTTACCAGTGGCTGCTGCCA
GTGGCGATAAGTCGTGTCTTACCGGGTTGGACTCAAGACGATAGTTACCGGATAAGGCGCAGCGGTCGGG
CTGAACGGGGGGTTCGTGCACACAGCCCAGCTTGGAGCGAACGACCTACACCGAACTGAGATACCTACAG
CGTGAGCTATGAGAAAGCGCCACGCTTCCCGAAGGGAGAAAGGCGGACAGGTATCCGGTAAGCGGCAGGG
TCGGAACAGGAGAGCGCACGAGGGAGCTTCCAGGGGGAAACGCCTGGTATCTTTATAGTCCTGTCGGGTT
TCGCCACCTCTGACTTGAGCGTCGATTTTTGTGATGCTCGTCAGGGGGGCGGAGCCTATGGAAAAACGCC
AGCAACGCGGCCTTTTTACGGTTCCTGGCCTTTTGCTGGCCTTTTGCTCACATGTTCTTTCCTGCGTTAT
CCCCTGATTCTGTGGATAACCGTATTACCGCCTTTGAGTGAGCTGATACCGCTCGCCGCAGCCGAACGAC
CGAGCGCAGCGAGTCAGTGAGCGAGGAAGCGGAAGAGCGCCTGATGCGGTATTTTCTCCTTACGCATCTG
TGCGGTATTTCACACCGCATATATGGTGCACTCTCAGTACAATCTGCTCTGATGCCGCATAGTTAAGCCA
GTATACACTCCGCTATCGCTACGTGACTGGGTCATGGCTGCGCCCCGACACCCGCCAACACCCGCTGACG
CGCCCTGACGGGCTTGTCTGCTCCCGGCATCCGCTTACAGACAAGCTGTGACCGTCTCCGGGAGCTGCAT
GTGTCAGAGGTTTTCACCGTCATCACCGAAACGCGCGAGGCAGCTGCGGTAAAGCTCATCAGCGTGGTCG
TGAAGCGATTCACAGATGTCTGCCTGTTCATCCGCGTCCAGCTCGTTGAGTTTCTCCAGAAGCGTTAATG
TCTGGCTTCTGATAAAGCGGGCCATGTTAAGGGCGGTTTTTTCCTGTTTGGTCACTGATGCCTCCGTGTA
AGGGGGATTTCTGTTCATGGGGGTAATGATACCGATGAAACGAGAGAGGATGCTCACGATACGGGTTACT
GATGATGAACATGCCCGGTTACTGGAACGTTGTGAGGGTAAACAACTGGCGGTATGGATGCGGCGGGACC
AGAGAAAAATCACTCAGGGTCAATGCCAGCGCTTCGTTAATACAGATGTAGGTGTTCCACAGGGTAGCCA
GCAGCATCCTGCGATGCAGATCCGGAACATAATGGTGCAGGGCGCTGACTTCCGCGTTTCCAGACTTTAC
GAAACACGGAAACCGAAGACCATTCATGTTGTTGCTCAGGTCGCAGACGTTTTGCAGCAGCAGTCGCTTC
ACGTTCGCTCGCGTATCGGTGATTCATTCTGCTAACCAGTAAGGCAACCCCGCCAGCCTAGCCGGGTCCT
CAACGACAGGAGCACGATCATGCTAGTCATGCCCCGCGCCCACCGGAAGGAGCTGACTGGGTTGAAGGCT
CTCAAGGGCATCGGTCGAGATCCCGGTGCCTAATGAGTGAGCTAACTTACATTAATTGCGTTGCGCTCAC
TGCCCGCTTTCCAGTCGGGAAACCTGTCGTGCCAGCTGCATTAATGAATCGGCCAACGCGCGGGGAGAGG
CGGTTTGCGTATTGGGCGCCAGGGTGGTTTTTCTTTTCACCAGTGAGACGGGCAACAGCTGATTGCCCTT
CACCGCCTGGCCCTGAGAGAGTTGCAGCAAGCGGTCCACGCTGGTTTGCCCCAGCAGGCGAAAATCCTGT
TTGATGGTGGTTAACGGCGGGATATAACATGAGCTGTCTTCGGTATCGTCGTATCCCACTACCGAGATGT
CCGCACCAACGCGCAGCCCGGACTCGGTAATGGCGCGCATTGCGCCCAGCGCCATCTGATCGTTGGCAAC
CAGCATCGCAGTGGGAACGATGCCCTCATTCAGCATTTGCATGGTTTGTTGAAAACCGGACATGGCACTC
CAGTCGCCTTCCCGTTCCGCTATCGGCTGAATTTGATTGCGAGTGAGATATTTATGCCAGCCAGCCAGAC
GCAGACGCGCCGAGACAGAACTTAATGGGCCCGCTAACAGCGCGATTTGCTGGTGACCCAATGCGACCAG
ATGCTCCACGCCCAGTCGCGTACCGTCTTCATGGGAGAAAATAATACTGTTGATGGGTGTCTGGTCAGAG
ACATCAAGAAATAACGCCGGAACATTAGTGCAGGCAGCTTCCACAGCAATGGCATCCTGGTCATCCAGCG
GATAGTTAATGATCAGCCCACTGACGCGTTGCGCGAGAAGATTGTGCACCGCCGCTTTACAGGCTTCGAC
GCCGCTTCGTTCTACCATCGACACCACCACGCTGGCACCCAGTTGATCGGCGCGAGATTTAATCGCCGCG
ACAATTTGCGACGGCGCGTGCAGGGCCAGACTGGAGGTGGCAACGCCAATCAGCAACGACTGTTTGCCCG
CCAGTTGTTGTGCCACGCGGTTGGGAATGTAATTCAGCTCCGCCATCGCCGCTTCCACTTTTTCCCGCGT
TTTCGCAGAAACGTGGCTGGCCTGGTTCACCACGCGGGAAACGGTCTGATAAGAGACACCGGCATACTCT
GCGACATCGTATAACGTTACTGGTTTCACATTCACCACCCTGAATTGACTCTCTTCCGGGCGCTATCATG
CCATACCGCGAAAGGTTTTGCGCCATTCGATGGTGTCCGGGATCTCGACGCTCTCCCTTATGCGACTCCT
GCATTAGGAAGCAGCCCAGTAGTAGGTTGAGGCCGTTGAGCACCGCCGCCGCAAGGAATGGTGCATGCAA
GGAGATGGCGCCCAACAGTCCCCCGGCCACGGGGCCTGCCACCATACCCACGCCGAAACAAGCGCTCATG
AGCCCGAAGTGGCGAGCCCGATCTTCCCCATCGGTGATGTCGGCGATATAGGCGCCAGCAACCGCACCTG
TGGCGCCGGTGATGCCGGCCACGATGCGTCCGGCGTAGAGGATCGAGATCGATCTCGATCCCGCGAAATT
AATACGACTCACTATAGGGGAATTGTGAGCGGATAACAATTCCCCTCTAGAAATAATTTTGTTTAACTTT
AAGAAGGAGATATACATATGAGCCCAACAGATTCCCAAAAGGACATGATTGAAATCCCTTTGCCTCCATG
GCAGGAGAGAACTGATGAATCCATAGAAACCAAAAGAGCCCGCCTGCTCTATGAGAGCAGAAAGAGGCGA
ATGTTGGAAAACTGCATTCTTCTTAGTCTTTTTGCTAAAGAACATCTGCAGCACATGACAGAAAAGCAGC
TGAACCTCTATGACCGCCTGATTAACGAGCCTAGTAATGACTGGGATATTTACTACTGGGCCACAGAAGC
TAAACCAGCCCCAGAAATATTTGAAAATGAAGTCATGGCCCTGCTGAGAGACTTTGCTAAAAACAAAAAC
AAAGAGCAGAGACTGCGTGCCCCAGATCTTGAGTACCTCTTTGAAAAGCCACGTCTCGAGCACCACCACC
ACCACCACCACCACTAATTGATTAATACCTAGGCTGCTAAACAAAGCCCGAAAGGAAGCTGAGTTGGCTG
CTGCCACCGCTGAGCAATAACTAGCATAACCCCTTGGGGCCTCTAAACGGGTCTTGAGGGGTTTTTTGCT
GAAAGGAGGAACTATATCCGGAT
