Features (pLannotate 1.2.2; 18 found; start..end, strand, type, name):
      1..589     +  rep_origin     ori: high-copy-number ColE1/pMB1/pBR322/pUC origin of replication
    775..914     -  misc_feature   bom: basis of mobility region from pBR322
   1016..1207    -  CDS            rop: Rop protein, which maintains plasmids at low copy number; rop
   1224..1604    +  CDS            YPB1_ECOLX: Protein predicted: Swiss-Prot protein existence level 4. From Escherichia coli.
   1666..1730    -  CDS            TcR (fragment): tetracycline efflux protein; tet; confers resistance to tetracycline
   1745..1766    -  protein_bind   CAP binding site: CAP binding activates transcription in the presence of cAMP. E. coli catabolite activator protein
   1779..2861    -  CDS            lacI: lac repressor; lacI; The lac repressor binds to the lac operator to inhibit transcription in E. coli. This inhibition can be relieved by adding lactose or isopropyl-β-D-thiogalactopyranoside (IPTG).
   2862..2939    -  promoter       lacI promoter: lacI
   2947..3226    -  CDS            TcR (fragment): tetracycline efflux protein; tet; confers resistance to tetracycline
   3252..3270    +  promoter       T7 promoter: promoter for bacteriophage T7 RNA polymerase
   3271..3295    +  protein_bind   lac operator: The lac repressor binds to the lac operator to inhibit transcription in E. coli. This inhibition can be relieved by adding lactose or isopropyl-β-D-thiogalactopyranoside (IPTG). lac repressor encoded by lacI
   3295..3723    +  CDS            Sdhaf2 (fragment): SDHF2_MOUSE - Also known as Pgl2 From Mus musculus (Mouse).
   3310..3332    +  RBS            RBS: efficient ribosome binding site from bacteriophage T7 gene 10 (Olins and Rangwala, 1989)
   3758..3801    +  CDS            SET1 (fragment): solubility-enhancement tag derived from T7 phage gene 10B
   3809..3856    +  terminator     T7 terminator: transcription terminator for bacteriophage T7 RNA polymerase
   3893..4321    +  rep_origin     f1 ori (sequence partly withheld): f1 bacteriophage origin of replication; arrow indicates direction of (+) strand synthesis
   4374..4431    +  promoter       AmpR promoter (fragment): bla
   4440..5255    -  CDS            KanR: aminoglycoside phosphotransferase; aph(3')-Ia; confers resistance to kanamycin in bacteria or G418 (Geneticin®) in eukaryotes
>Addgene plasmid #113047 | hSDH5_G78R | addgene full sequence | sequence record 217506 | Addgene NGS Result
TTGAGATCCTTTTTTTCTGCGCGTAATCTGCTGCTTGCAAACAAAAAAACCACCGCTACCAGCGGTGGTT
TGTTTGCCGGATCAAGAGCTACCAACTCTTTTTCCGAAGGTAACTGGCTTCAGCAGAGCGCAGATACCAA
ATACTGTCCTTCTAGTGTAGCCGTAGTTAGGCCACCACTTCAAGAACTCTGTAGCACCGCCTACATACCT
CGCTCTGCTAATCCTGTTACCAGTGGCTGCTGCCAGTGGCGATAAGTCGTGTCTTACCGGGTTGGACTCA
AGACGATAGTTACCGGATAAGGCGCAGCGGTCGGGCTGAACGGGGGGTTCGTGCACACAGCCCAGCTTGG
AGCGAACGACCTACACCGAACTGAGATACCTACAGCGTGAGCTATGAGAAAGCGCCACGCTTCCCGAAGG
GAGAAAGGCGGACAGGTATCCGGTAAGCGGCAGGGTCGGAACAGGAGAGCGCACGAGGGAGCTTCCAGGG
GGAAACGCCTGGTATCTTTATAGTCCTGTCGGGTTTCGCCACCTCTGACTTGAGCGTCGATTTTTGTGAT
GCTCGTCAGGGGGGCGGAGCCTATGGAAAAACGCCAGCAACGCGGCCTTTTTACGGTTCCTGGCCTTTTG
CTGGCCTTTTGCTCACATGTTCTTTCCTGCGTTATCCCCTGATTCTGTGGATAACCGTATTACCGCCTTT
GAGTGAGCTGATACCGCTCGCCGCAGCCGAACGACCGAGCGCAGCGAGTCAGTGAGCGAGGAAGCGGAAG
AGCGCCTGATGCGGTATTTTCTCCTTACGCATCTGTGCGGTATTTCACACCGCAATGGTGCACTCTCAGT
ACAATCTGCTCTGATGCCGCATAGTTAAGCCAGTATACACTCCGCTATCGCTACGTGACTGGGTCATGGC
TGCGCCCCGACACCCGCCAACACCCGCTGACGCGCCCTGACGGGCTTGTCTGCTCCCGGCATCCGCTTAC
AGACAAGCTGTGACCGTCTCCGGGAGCTGCATGTGTCAGAGGTTTTCACCGTCATCACCGAAACGCGCGA
GGCAGCTGCGGTAAAGCTCATCAGCGTGGTCGTGAAGCGATTCACAGATGTCTGCCTGTTCATCCGCGTC
CAGCTCGTTGAGTTTCTCCAGAAGCGTTAATGTCTGGCTTCTGATAAAGCGGGCCATGTTAAGGGCGGTT
TTTTCCTGTTTGGTCACTGATGCCTCCGTGTAAGGGGGATTTCTGTTCATGGGGGTAATGATACCGATGA
AACGAGAGAGGATGCTCACGATACGGGTTACTGATGATGAACATGCCCGGTTACTGGAACGTTGTGAGGG
TAAACAACTGGCGGTATGGATGCGGCGGGACCAGAGAAAAATCACTCAGGGTCAATGCCAGCGCTTCGTT
AATACAGATGTAGGTGTTCCACAGGGTAGCCAGCAGCATCCTGCGATGCAGATCCGGAACATAATGGTGC
AGGGCGCTGACTTCCGCGTTTCCAGACTTTACGAAACACGGAAACCGAAGACCATTCATGTTGTTGCTCA
GGTCGCAGACGTTTTGCAGCAGCAGTCGCTTCACGTTCGCTCGCGTATCGGTGATTCATTCTGCTAACCA
GTAAGGCAACCCCGCCAGCCTAGCCGGGTCCTCAACGACAGGAGCACGATCATGCTAGTCATGCCCCGCG
CCCACCGGAAGGAGCTGACTGGGTTGAAGGCTCTCAAGGGCATCGGTCGAGATCCCGGTGCCTAATGAGT
GAGCTAACTTACATTAATTGCGTTGCGCTCACTGCCCGCTTTCCAGTCGGGAAACCTGTCGTGCCAGCTG
CATTAATGAATCGGCCAACGCGCGGGGAGAGGCGGTTTGCGTATTGGGCGCCAGGGTGGTTTTTCTTTTC
ACCAGTGAGACGGGCAACAGCTGATTGCCCTTCACCGCCTGGCCCTGAGAGAGTTGCAGCAAGCGGTCCA
CGCTGGTTTGCCCCAGCAGGCGAAAATCCTGTTTGATGGTGGTTAACGGCGGGATATAACATGAGCTGTC
TTCGGTATCGTCGTATCCCACTACCGAGATGTCCGCACCAACGCGCAGCCCGGACTCGGTAATGGCGCGC
ATTGCGCCCAGCGCCATCTGATCGTTGGCAACCAGCATCGCAGTGGGAACGATGCCCTCATTCAGCATTT
GCATGGTTTGTTGAAAACCGGACATGGCACTCCAGTCGCCTTCCCGTTCCGCTATCGGCTGAATTTGATT
GCGAGTGAGATATTTATGCCAGCCAGCCAGACGCAGACGCGCCGAGACAGAACTTAATGGGCCCGCTAAC
AGCGCGATTTGCTGGTGACCCAATGCGACCAGATGCTCCACGCCCAGTCGCGTACCGTCTTCATGGGAGA
AAATAATACTGTTGATGGGTGTCTGGTCAGAGACATCAAGAAATAACGCCGGAACATTAGTGCAGGCAGC
TTCCACAGCAATGGCATCCTGGTCATCCAGCGGATAGTTAATGATCAGCCCACTGACGCGTTGCGCGAGA
AGATTGTGCACCGCCGCTTTACAGGCTTCGACGCCGCTTCGTTCTACCATCGACACCACCACGCTGGCAC
CCAGTTGATCGGCGCGAGATTTAATCGCCGCGACAATTTGCGACGGCGCGTGCAGGGCCAGACTGGAGGT
GGCAACGCCAATCAGCAACGACTGTTTGCCCGCCAGTTGTTGTGCCACGCGGTTGGGAATGTAATTCAGC
TCCGCCATCGCCGCTTCCACTTTTTCCCGCGTTTTCGCAGAAACGTGGCTGGCCTGGTTCACCACGCGGG
AAACGGTCTGATAAGAGACACCGGCATACTCTGCGACATCGTATAACGTTACTGGTTTCACATTCACCAC
CCTGAATTGACTCTCTTCCGGGCGCTATCATGCCATACCGCGAAAGGTTTTGCGCCATTCGATGGTGTCC
GGGATCTCGACGCTCTCCCTTATGCGACTCCTGCATTAGGAAGCAGCCCAGTAGTAGGTTGAGGCCGTTG
AGCACCGCCGCCGCAAGGAATGGTGCATGCAAGGAGATGGCGCCCAACAGTCCCCCGGCCACGGGGCCTG
CCACCATACCCACGCCGAAACAAGCGCTCATGAGCCCGAAGTGGCGAGCCCGATCTTCCCCATCGGTGAT
GTCGGCGATATAGGCGCCAGCAACCGCACCTGTGGCGCCGGTGATGCCGGCCACGATGCGTCCGGCGTAG
AGGATCGAGATCGATCTCGATCCCGCGAAATTAATACGACTCACTATAGGGGAATTGTGAGCGGATAACA
ATTCCCCTCTAGAAATAATTTTGTTTAACTTTAAGAAGGAGATATACATATGAGCCCAACAGATTCCCAA
AAGGACATGATTGAAATCCCTTTGCCTCCATGGCAGGAGAGAACTGATGAATCCATAGAAACCAAAAGAG
CCCGCCTGCTCTATGAGAGCAGAAAGAGGCGAATGTTGGAAAACTGCATTCTTCTTAGTCTTTTTGCTAA
AGAACATCTGCAGCACATGACAGAAAAGCAGCTGAACCTCTATGACCGCCTGATTAACGAGCCTAGTAAT
GACTGGGATATTTACTACTGGGCCACAGAAGCTAAACCAGCCCCAGAAATATTTGAAAATGAAGTCATGG
CCCTGCTGAGAGACTTTGCTAAAAACAAAAACAAAGAGCAGAGACTGCGTGCCCCAGATCTTGAGTACCT
CTTTGAAAAGCCACGTCTCGAGTAATTGATTAATACCTAGGCTGCTAAACAAAGCCCGAAAGGAAGCTGA
GTTGGCTGCTGCCACCGCTGAGCAATAACTAGCATAACCCCTTGGGGCCTCTAAACGGGTCTTGAGGGGT
TTTTTGCTGAAAGGAGGAACTATATCCGGATTGGCGAATGGG
[124 nt withheld, positions 3893-4016]
C
[91 nt withheld, positions 4018-4108]
A
[49 nt withheld, positions 4110-4158]
CCTTTGACGTTGGAGTCCACGTTCTTT
[37 nt withheld, positions 4186-4222]
ACCCTATCTCGGTCTATTCTTTTGATTTATAAGGGATTTTGCCGATTTCGGCCTATTGGTTAAAAAATGA
GCTGATTTAACAAAAATTTAACGCGAATTTTAACAAAATATTAACGCTTACAATTTAGGTGGCACTTTTC
GGGGAAATGTGCGCGGAACCCCTATTTGTTTATTTTTCTAAATACATTCAAATATGTATCCGCTCATGAA
TTAATTCTTAGAAAAACTCATCGAGCATCAAATGAAACTGCAATTTATTCATATCAGGATTATCAATACC
ATATTTTTGAAAAAGCCGTTTCTGTAATGAAGGAGAAAACTCACCGAGGCAGTTCCATAGGATGGCAAGA
TCCTGGTATCGGTCTGCGATTCCGACTCGTCCAACATCAATACAACCTATTAATTTCCCCTCGTCAAAAA
TAAGGTTATCAAGTGAGAAATCACCATGAGTGACGACTGAATCCGGTGAGAATGGCAAAAGTTTATGCAT
TTCTTTCCAGACTTGTTCAACAGGCCAGCCATTACGCTCGTCATCAAAATCACTCGCATCAACCAAACCG
TTATTCATTCGTGATTGCGCCTGAGCGAGACGAAATACGCGATCGCTGTTAAAAGGACAATTACAAACAG
GAATCGAATGCAACCGGCGCAGGAACACTGCCAGCGCATCAACAATATTTTCACCTGAATCAGGATATTC
TTCTAATACCTGGAATGCTGTTTTCCCGGGGATCGCAGTGGTGAGTAACCATGCATCATCAGGAGTACGG
ATAAAATGCTTGATGGTCGGAAGAGGCATAAATTCCGTCAGCCAGTTTAGTCTGACCATCTCATCTGTAA
CATCATTGGCAACGCTACCTTTGCCATGTTTCAGAAACAACTCTGGCGCATCGGGCTTCCCATACAATCG
ATAGATTGTCGCACCTGATTGCCCGACATTATCGCGAGCCCATTTATACCCATATAAATCAGCATCCATG
TTGGAATTTAATCGCGGCCTAGAGCAAGACGTTTCCCGTTGAATATGGCTCATAACACCCCTTGTATTAC
TGTTTATGTAAGCAGACAGTTTTATTGTTCATGACCAAAATCCCTTAACGTGAGTTTTCGTTCCACTGAG
CGTCAGACCCCGTAGAAAAGATCAAAGGATCTTC
