>Addgene plasmid #113047 | hSDH5_G78R | depositor partial sequence | sequence record 213212 | sequence of insert (ORF)
ATGAGCCCAACAGATTCCCAAAAGGACATGATTGAAATCCCTTTGCCTCCATGGCAGGAGAGAACTGATG
AATCCATAGAAACCAAAAGAGCCCGCCTGCTCTATGAGAGCAGAAAGAGGCGAATGTTGGAAAACTGCAT
TCTTCTTAGTCTTTTTGCTAAAGAACATCTGCAGCACATGACAGAAAAGCAGCTGAACCTCTATGACCGC
CTGATTAACGAGCCTAGTAATGACTGGGATATTTACTACTGGGCCACAGAAGCTAAACCAGCCCCAGAAA
TATTTGAAAATGAAGTCATGGCCCTGCTGAGAGACTTTGCTAAAAACAAAAACAAAGAGCAGAGACTGCG
TGCCCCAGATCTTGAGTACCTCTTTGAAAAGCCACGTCTCGAGTAA
